Addgene plasmid #71166: pSGE_648_S2-1-Trl_dCP
Purpose: Luciferase reporter
Depositing lab: Alexander Stark. Depositing organization: Research Institute of Molecular Pathology (IMP). Publication: Transcriptional regulators form diverse groups with context-dependent regulatory functions. Stampfel G, Kazmar T, Frank O, Wienerroither S, Reiter F, Stark A. Nature. 2015 Nov 9. doi: 10.1038/nature15545. PubMed 26550828.
Backbone
  Vector backbone: unknown
  Vector type: Insect Expression, Luciferase
Growth in bacteria
  Bacterial resistance: Ampicillin, 100 μg/mL
  Growth temperature: 37°C
  Growth strain: DH5alpha
  Copy number: High Copy
Gene/Insert
  Gene/Insert name: 648_S2-1-Trl_dCP
  Species: Synthetic
  Promoter: DSCP Drosophila synthetic core promoter
  Tag / fusion protein: luciferase (C terminal on backbone)
  Cloning method: Gateway Cloning
  Sequencing primers: 5′ RVprimer3; 3′ LucNRev
Terms and licenses: Academic/Nonprofit Terms; Industry Terms: Not Available to Industry
How to cite: pSGE_648_S2-1-Trl_dCP was a gift from Alexander Stark (Addgene plasmid # 71166 ; http://n2t.net/addgene:71166 ; RRID:Addgene_71166)
