[The description below was written by a language model from this plasmid's Addgene catalogue record.]
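Description:
pSGE_648_S2-1-Trl_dCP is a luciferase reporter plasmid intended for expression in insect cells. The record lists its backbone as unknown, so the origin of replication and other backbone elements cannot be described in detail. It is recorded as a high-copy plasmid propagated in E. coli under ampicillin selection. No feature table accompanies the entry, so the description rests on the catalogue fields alone.

The payload is a synthetic insert named 648_S2-1-Trl_dCP, which was introduced by Gateway recombination cloning. It is associated with the DSCP, the Drosophila synthetic core promoter, a minimal promoter that combines several core promoter motifs and has low basal activity on its own, making it responsive to nearby regulatory input. Luciferase is encoded on the backbone downstream of the insert. The listed sequencing primers read in from the upstream vector region and back from the start of the luciferase gene, consistent with the insert lying directly upstream of the reporter. In this layout, luciferase output reports how strongly the inserted sequence context drives transcription from the core promoter.

The insert's exact composition is not stated. Its name suggests a context derived from S2 cells and a connection to Trl (Trithorax-like, the GAGA factor gene), with "dCP" possibly denoting a developmental-type core promoter, but these readings are inferred from the name only. The associated study examined how transcriptional regulators behave differently depending on regulatory context, and this plasmid is presumably one of a series of reporters used in Drosophila cell luciferase assays for that purpose.
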