>Addgene plasmid #71166 | pSGE_648_S2-1-Trl_dCP | addgene partial sequence | sequence record 129073 | LucNRev 5'-CCTTATGCAGTTGCTCTCC-3'
GCGCCGGGCCTTTCTTTATGTTTTTGGCGTCTTCCATGGTGGCTTTACCAACAGTACCGGAATGCCGTTT
GGTATGCGTCTTGTGATTCAAAGTTGGCTTATTCAAAGGATATTAACGAAGGCAGCGGCACGTCTGCTCG
GCTCGAACATTCATTCACAACTGATGCTCTCAGCCACCCCGCGCCCTTTTATACCGCTGCGCTCGATCCC
CGGGCGAGCTCGATCGCAGATCTACCACTTTGTACAAGAAAGCTGGGTCGAATTCGCCCTTCCGGGTTAT
AAAATACAAAATTCGAAAATAGCACAACGCTTGGCTTTCGTAGCTAAACATCGAAAACGAAATCCAAAAA
CAAAGACTCAAAGCACCCTGTAGCCCGGCAATTGTGCGCAGTTACCCCAACAACTACACACATTTTTCAA
ACGACGAACAAAAGATAATGTCGACAACTAAACCGCAGATATGCATATGTTTATGTACTCCGTACAAGTC
GCTGTACTACGCACATACACACATAGTATATTTAACAAAACGGAGCCAAGTCGCGGAAGTAATCGGAGTA
CTGTCCTCCGAGCATCTTATCGCACTTCGGAGTACTGTCCTCCGAGTTCCGCCCCACAATCCAAATCCAT
CCCGCATCATTGGGAATGCAGACTGCGTGCCAGATCTGGCCGTATGTATATCGTCTAAATTGATATTAGC
GCGGAGTACTGTCCTCCGAGCTTGACACCGGAGTACTGTCCTCCGAGGGCTGTCACTTCACAGAAATTGT
GAAGGGCGAATTCGGAGCCTGCTTTTTTGTACAAACTTGTGGTACCTATCGATAGAGAAATGTTCTGGCA
CCTGCACTTGCACTGGGG
