>Addgene plasmid #71166 | pSGE_648_S2-1-Trl_dCP | addgene partial sequence | sequence record 129074 | RVprimer3 5'-CTAGCAAAATAGGCTGTCCC-3'
TTTCTCTATCGATAGGTACCACAAGTTTGTACAAAAAAGCAGGCTCCGAATTCGCCCTTCACAATTTCTG
TGAAGTGACAGCCCTCGGAGGACAGTACTCCGGTGTCAAGCTCGGAGGACAGTACTCCGCGCTAATATCA
ATTTAGACGATATACATACGGCCAGATCTGGCACGCAGTCTGCATTCCCAATGATGCGGGATGGATTTGG
ATTGTGGGGCGGAACTCGGAGGACAGTACTCCGAAGTGCGATAAGATGCTCGGAGGACAGTACTCCGATT
ACTTCCGCGACTTGGCTCCGTTTTGTTAAATATACTATGTGTGTATGTGCGTAGTACAGCGACTTGTACG
GAGTACATAAACATATGCATATCTGCGGTTTAGTTGTCGACATTATCTTTTGTTCGTCGTTTGAAAAATG
TGTGTAGTTGTTGGGGTAACTGCGCACAATTGCCGGGCTACAGGGTGCTTTGAGTCTTTGTTTTTGGATT
TCGTTTTCGATGTTTAGCTACGAAAGCCAAGCGTTGTGCTATTTTCGAATTTTGTATTTTATAACCCGGA
AGGGCGAATTCGACCCAGCTTTCTTGTACAAAGTGGTAGATCTGCGATCGAGCTCGCCCGGGGATCGAGC
GCAGCGGTATAAAAGGGCGCGGGGTGGCTGAGAGCATCAGTTGTGAATGAATGTTCGAGCCGAGCAGACG
TGCCGCTGCCTTCGTTAATATCCTTTGAATAAGCCAACTTTGAATCACAAGACGCATACCAAACGGCATT
CCGGTACTGTTGGTAAAGCCACCATGG
