LOCUS       Exported 5510 bp ds-DNA circular SYN 13-MAY-2021
DEFINITION  Luciferase reporter.
ACCESSION   .
VERSION     .
KEYWORDS    pSGE_648_S2-1-Trl_dCP
SOURCE      synthetic DNA construct
  ORGANISM  synthetic DNA construct
REFERENCE   1 (bases 1 to 5510)
  AUTHORS   Stampfel G, Kazmar T, Frank O, Wienerroither S, Reiter F, Stark A
  TITLE     Transcriptional regulators form diverse groups with
            context-dependent regulatory functions.
  JOURNAL   Nature. 2015 Nov 9. doi: 10.1038/nature15545.
  PUBMED    26550828
REFERENCE   2 (bases 1 to 5510)
  AUTHORS   .
  TITLE     Direct Submission
  JOURNAL   Exported May 13, 2021 from SnapGene Server 1.1.58
            http://www.snapgene.com
FEATURES             Location/Qualifiers
     source          1..5510
                     /organism="synthetic DNA construct"
                     /mol_type="other DNA"
     polyA_signal    39..160
                     /label=SV40 poly(A) signal
                     /note="SV40 polyadenylation signal"
     primer_bind     complement(50..69)
                     /label=EBV-rev
                     /note="SV40 polyA terminator, reverse primer"
     primer_bind     104..123
                     /label=SV40pA-R
                     /note="SV40 polyA, reverse primer"
     primer_bind     complement(408..425)
                     /label=L4440
                     /note="L4440 vector, forward primer"
     rep_origin      complement(579..1167)
                     /direction=LEFT
                     /label=ori
                     /note="high-copy-number ColE1/pMB1/pBR322/pUC origin of
                     replication"
     primer_bind     complement(659..678)
                     /label=pBR322ori-F
                     /note="pBR322 origin, forward primer"
     CDS             complement(1338..2198)
                     /codon_start=1
                     /gene="bla"
                     /product="beta-lactamase"
                     /label=AmpR
                     /note="confers resistance to ampicillin, carbenicillin, and
                     related antibiotics"
                     /translation="MSIQHFRVALIPFFAAFCLPVFAHPETLVKVKDAEDQLGARVGYI
                     ELDLNSGKILESFRPEERFPMMSTFKVLLCGAVLSRIDAGQEQLGRRIHYSQNDLVEYS
                     PVTEKHLTDGMTVRELCSAAITMSDNTAANLLLTTIGGPKELTAFLHNMGDHVTRLDRW
                     EPELNEAIPNDERDTTMPVAMATTLRKLLTGELLTLASRQQLIDWMEADKVAGPLLRSA
                     LPAGWFIADKSGAGERGSRGIIAALGPDGKPSRIVVIYTTGSQATMDERNRQIAEIGAS
                     LIKHW"
     primer_bind     1961..1980
                     /label=Amp-R
                     /note="Ampicillin resistance gene, reverse primer"
     promoter        complement(2199..2303)
                     /gene="bla"
                     /label=AmpR promoter
     rep_origin      2330..2785
                     /direction=RIGHT
                     /label=f1 ori
                     /note="f1 bacteriophage origin of replication; arrow
                     indicates direction of (+) strand synthesis"
     primer_bind     complement(2417..2436)
                     /label=F1ori-R
                     /note="F1 origin, reverse primer"
     primer_bind     2627..2648
                     /label=F1ori-F
                     /note="F1 origin, forward primer"
     polyA_signal    2916..2964
                     /note="synthetic polyadenylation signal"
     misc_feature    2978..3069
                     /label=pause site
                     /note="RNA polymerase II transcriptional pause signal from
                     the human alpha-2 globin gene"
     primer_bind     3018..3037
                     /label=RVprimer3
                     /note="pGL3 vector, forward primer"
     protein_bind    3083..3107
                     /gene="mutant version of attB"
                     /label=attB1
                     /bound_moiety="BP Clonase(TM)"
                     /note="recombination site for the Gateway(R) BP reaction"
     protein_bind    complement(3635..3659)
                     /gene="mutant version of attB"
                     /label=attB2
                     /bound_moiety="BP Clonase(TM)"
                     /note="recombination site for the Gateway(R) BP reaction"
     regulatory      3850..3859
                     /regulatory_class="other"
                     /note="vertebrate consensus sequence for strong initiation
                     of translation (Kozak, 1987)"
     CDS             3856..5508
                     /codon_start=1
                     /gene="luc+"
                     /product="firefly luciferase"
                     /label=luciferase
                     /note="enhanced luc+ version of the luciferase gene"
                     /translation="MEDAKNIKKGPAPFYPLEDGTAGEQLHKAMKRYALVPGTIAFTDA
                     HIEVDITYAEYFEMSVRLAEAMKRYGLNTNHRIVVCSENSLQFFMPVLGALFIGVAVAP
                     ANDIYNERELLNSMGISQPTVVFVSKKGLQKILNVQKKLPIIQKIIIMDSKTDYQGFQS
                     MYTFVTSHLPPGFNEYDFVPESFDRDKTIALIMNSSGSTGLPKGVALPHRTACVRFSHA
                     RDPIFGNQIIPDTAILSVVPFHHGFGMFTTLGYLICGFRVVLMYRFEEELFLRSLQDYK
                     IQSALLVPTLFSFFAKSTLIDKYDLSNLHEIASGGAPLSKEVGEAVAKRFHLPGIRQGY
                     GLTETTSAILITPEGDDKPGAVGKVVPFFEAKVVDLDTGKTLGVNQRGELCVRGPMIMS
                     GYVNNPEATNALIDKDGWLHSGDIAYWDEDEHFFIVDRLKSLIKYKGYQVAPAELESIL
                     LQHPNIFDAGVAGLPDDDAGELPAAVVVLEHGKTMTEKEIVDYVASQVTTAKKLRGGVV
                     FVDEVPKGLTGKLDARKIREILIKAKKGGKIAV"
     primer_bind     complement(3922..3940)
                     /label=LucNrev
                     /note="Firefly luciferase, reverse primer"
ORIGIN
        1 ctagagtcgg ggcggccggc cgcttcgagc agacatgata agatacattg atgagtttgg
       61 acaaaccaca actagaatgc agtgaaaaaa atgctttatt tgtgaaattt gtgatgctat
      121 tgctttattt gtaaccatta taagctgcaa taaacaagtt aacaacaaca attgcattca
      181 ttttatgttt caggttcagg gggaggtgtg ggaggttttt taaagcaagt aaaacctcta
      241 caaatgtggt aaaatcgata aggatccgtc gaccgatgcc cttgagagcc ttcaacccag
      301 tcagctcctt ccggtgggcg cggggcatga ctatcgtcgc cgcacttatg actgtcttct
      361 ttatcatgca actcgtagga caggtgccgg cagcgctctt ccgcttcctc gctcactgac
      421 tcgctgcgct cggtcgttcg gctgcggcga gcggtatcag ctcactcaaa ggcggtaata
      481 cggttatcca cagaatcagg ggataacgca ggaaagaaca tgtgagcaaa aggccagcaa
      541 aaggccagga accgtaaaaa ggccgcgttg ctggcgtttt tccataggct ccgcccccct
      601 gacgagcatc acaaaaatcg acgctcaagt cagaggtggc gaaacccgac aggactataa
      661 agataccagg cgtttccccc tggaagctcc ctcgtgcgct ctcctgttcc gaccctgccg
      721 cttaccggat acctgtccgc ctttctccct tcgggaagcg tggcgctttc tcatagctca
      781 cgctgtaggt atctcagttc ggtgtaggtc gttcgctcca agctgggctg tgtgcacgaa
      841 ccccccgttc agcccgaccg ctgcgcctta tccggtaact atcgtcttga gtccaacccg
      901 gtaagacacg acttatcgcc actggcagca gccactggta acaggattag cagagcgagg
      961 tatgtaggcg gtgctacaga gttcttgaag tggtggccta actacggcta cactagaaga
     1021 acagtatttg gtatctgcgc tctgctgaag ccagttacct tcggaaaaag agttggtagc
     1081 tcttgatccg gcaaacaaac caccgctggt agcggtggtt tttttgtttg caagcagcag
     1141 attacgcgca gaaaaaaagg atctcaagaa gatcctttga tcttttctac ggggtctgac
     1201 gctcagtgga acgaaaactc acgttaaggg attttggtca tgagattatc aaaaaggatc
     1261 ttcacctaga tccttttaaa ttaaaaatga agttttaaat caatctaaag tatatatgag
     1321 taaacttggt ctgacagtta ccaatgctta atcagtgagg cacctatctc agcgatctgt
     1381 ctatttcgtt catccatagt tgcctgactc cccgtcgtgt agataactac gatacgggag
     1441 ggcttaccat ctggccccag tgctgcaatg ataccgcgag acccacgctc accggctcca
     1501 gatttatcag caataaacca gccagccgga agggccgagc gcagaagtgg tcctgcaact
     1561 ttatccgcct ccatccagtc tattaattgt tgccgggaag ctagagtaag tagttcgcca
     1621 gttaatagtt tgcgcaacgt tgttgccatt gctacaggca tcgtggtgtc acgctcgtcg
     1681 tttggtatgg cttcattcag ctccggttcc caacgatcaa ggcgagttac atgatccccc
     1741 atgttgtgca aaaaagcggt tagctccttc ggtcctccga tcgttgtcag aagtaagttg
     1801 gccgcagtgt tatcactcat ggttatggca gcactgcata attctcttac tgtcatgcca
     1861 tccgtaagat gcttttctgt gactggtgag tactcaacca agtcattctg agaatagtgt
     1921 atgcggcgac cgagttgctc ttgcccggcg tcaatacggg ataataccgc gccacatagc
     1981 agaactttaa aagtgctcat cattggaaaa cgttcttcgg ggcgaaaact ctcaaggatc
     2041 ttaccgctgt tgagatccag ttcgatgtaa cccactcgtg cacccaactg atcttcagca
     2101 tcttttactt tcaccagcgt ttctgggtga gcaaaaacag gaaggcaaaa tgccgcaaaa
     2161 aagggaataa gggcgacacg gaaatgttga atactcatac tcttcctttt tcaatattat
     2221 tgaagcattt atcagggtta ttgtctcatg agcggataca tatttgaatg tatttagaaa
     2281 aataaacaaa taggggttcc gcgcacattt ccccgaaaag tgccacctgn nnnnnnnnnn
     2341 nnnnnnnnnn nnnnnnnnnn nnnnnnnnnn nnnnnnnnnn nnnnnnnnnn nnnnnnnnnn
     2401 nnnnnnnnnn nnnnnnnnnn nnnnnnnnnn nnnnnnnnnn nnnnnnnnnn nnncnnnnnn
     2461 nnnnnnnnnn nnnnnnnnnn nnnnnnnnnn nnnnnnnnnn nnnnnnnnnn nnnnnnnnnn
     2521 nnnnnnnnnn nnnnnnnnnn nnnnnannnn nnnnnnnnnn nnnnnnnnnn nnnnnnnnnn
     2581 nnnnnnnnnn nnnnnccttt gacgttggag tccacgttct ttaatagtgg actcttgttc
     2641 caaactggaa caacactcaa ccctatctcg gtctattctt ttgatttata agggattttg
     2701 ccgatttcgg cctattggtt aaaaaatgag ctgatttaac aaaaatttaa cgcgaatttt
     2761 aacaaaatat taacgcttac aatttgccat tcgccattca ggctgcgcaa ctgttgggaa
     2821 gggcgatcgg tgcgggcctc ttcgctatta cgccagccca agctaccatg ataagtaagt
     2881 aatattaagg tacgggaggt acttggagcg gccgcaataa aatatcttta ttttcattac
     2941 atctgtgtgt tggttttttg tgtgaatcga tagtactaac atacgctctc catcaaaaca
     3001 aaacgaaaca aaacaaacta gcaaaatagg ctgtccccag tgcaagtgca ggtgccagaa
     3061 catttctcta tcgataggta ccacaagttt gtacaaaaaa gcaggctccg aattcgccct
     3121 tcacaatttc tgtgaagtga cagccctcgg aggacagtac tccggtgtca agctcggagg
     3181 acagtactcc gcgctaatat caatttagac gatatacata cggccagatc tggcacgcag
     3241 tctgcattcc caatgatgcg ggatggattt ggattgtggg gcggaactcg gaggacagta
     3301 ctccgaagtg cgataagatg ctcggaggac agtactccga ttacttccgc gacttggctc
     3361 cgttttgtta aatatactat gtgtgtatgt gcgtagtaca gcgacttgta cggagtacat
     3421 aaacatatgc atatctgcgg tttagttgtc gacattatct tttgttcgtc gtttgaaaaa
     3481 tgtgtgtagt tgttggggta actgcgcaca attgccgggc tacagggtgc tttgagtctt
     3541 tgtttttgga tttcgttttc gatgtttagc tacgaaagcc aagcgttgtg ctattttcga
     3601 attttgtatt ttataacccg gaagggcgaa ttcgacccag ctttcttgta caaagtggta
     3661 gatctgcgat cgagctcgcc cggggatcga gcgcagcggt ataaaagggc gcggggtggc
     3721 tgagagcatc agttgtgaat gaatgttcga gccgagcaga cgtgccgctg ccttcgttaa
     3781 tatcctttga ataagccaac tttgaatcac aagacgcata ccaaacggca ttccggtact
     3841 gttggtaaag ccaccatgga agacgccaaa aacataaaga aaggcccggc gccattctat
     3901 ccgctggaag atggaaccgc tggagagcaa ctgcataagg ctatgaagag atacgccctg
     3961 gttcctggaa caattgcttt tacagatgca catatcgagg tggacatcac ttacgctgag
     4021 tacttcgaaa tgtccgttcg gttggcagaa gctatgaaac gatatgggct gaatacaaat
     4081 cacagaatcg tcgtatgcag tgaaaactct cttcaattct ttatgccggt gttgggcgcg
     4141 ttatttatcg gagttgcagt tgcgcccgcg aacgacattt ataatgaacg tgaattgctc
     4201 aacagtatgg gcatttcgca gcctaccgtg gtgttcgttt ccaaaaaggg gttgcaaaaa
     4261 attttgaacg tgcaaaaaaa gctcccaatc atccaaaaaa ttattatcat ggattctaaa
     4321 acggattacc agggatttca gtcgatgtac acgttcgtca catctcatct acctcccggt
     4381 tttaatgaat acgattttgt gccagagtcc ttcgataggg acaagacaat tgcactgatc
     4441 atgaactcct ctggatctac tggtctgcct aaaggtgtcg ctctgcctca tagaactgcc
     4501 tgcgtgagat tctcgcatgc cagagatcct atttttggca atcaaatcat tccggatact
     4561 gcgattttaa gtgttgttcc attccatcac ggttttggaa tgtttactac actcggatat
     4621 ttgatatgtg gatttcgagt cgtcttaatg tatagatttg aagaagagct gtttctgagg
     4681 agccttcagg attacaagat tcaaagtgcg ctgctggtgc caaccctatt ctccttcttc
     4741 gccaaaagca ctctgattga caaatacgat ttatctaatt tacacgaaat tgcttctggt
     4801 ggcgctcccc tctctaagga agtcggggaa gcggttgcca agaggttcca tctgccaggt
     4861 atcaggcaag gatatgggct cactgagact acatcagcta ttctgattac acccgagggg
     4921 gatgataaac cgggcgcggt cggtaaagtt gttccatttt ttgaagcgaa ggttgtggat
     4981 ctggataccg ggaaaacgct gggcgttaat caaagaggcg aactgtgtgt gagaggtcct
     5041 atgattatgt ccggttatgt aaacaatccg gaagcgacca acgccttgat tgacaaggat
     5101 ggatggctac attctggaga catagcttac tgggacgaag acgaacactt cttcatcgtt
     5161 gaccgcctga agtctctgat taagtacaaa ggctatcagg tggctcccgc tgaattggaa
     5221 tccatcttgc tccaacaccc caacatcttc gacgcaggtg tcgcaggtct tcccgacgat
     5281 gacgccggtg aacttcccgc cgccgttgtt gttttggagc acggaaagac gatgacggaa
     5341 aaagagatcg tggattacgt cgccagtcaa gtaacaaccg cgaaaaagtt gcgcggagga
     5401 gttgtgtttg tggacgaagt accgaaaggt cttaccggaa aactcgacgc aagaaaaatc
     5461 agagagatcc tcataaaggc caagaagggc ggaaagatcg ccgtgtaatt
//
